>Addgene plasmid #158710 | pKD46-Cas12a | depositor full sequence | sequence record 307536 | pKD46-Cas12a sequence 10884 bps
CATCGATTTATTATGACAACTTGACGGCTACATCATTCACTTTTTCTTCACAACCGGCACGGAACTCGCT
CGGGCTGGCCCCGGTGCATTTTTTAAATACCCGCGAGAAATAGAGTTGATCGTCAAAACCAACATTGCGA
CCGACGGTGGCGATAGGCATCCGGGTGGTGCTCAAAAGCAGCTTCGCCTGGCTGATACGTTGGTCCTCGC
GCCAGCTTAAGACGCTAATCCCTAACTGCTGGCGGAAAAGATGTGACAGACGCGACGGCGACAAGCAAAC
ATGCTGTGCGACGCTGGCGATATCAAAATTGCTGTCTGCCAGGTGATCGCTGATGTACTGACAAGCCTCG
CGTACCCGATTATCCATCGGTGGATGGAGCGACTCGTTAATCGCTTCCATGCGCCGCAGTAACAATTGCT
CAAGCAGATTTATCGCCAGCAGCTCCGAATAGCGCCCTTCCCCTTGCCCGGCGTTAATGATTTGCCCAAA
CAGGTCGCTGAAATGCGGCTGGTGCGCTTCATCCGGGCGAAAGAACCCCGTATTGGCAAATATTGACGGC
CAGTTAAGCCATTCATGCCAGTAGGCGCGCGGACGAAAGTAAACCCACTGGTGATACCATTCGCGAGCCT
CCGGATGACGACCGTAGTGATGAATCTCTCCTGGCGGGAACAGCAAAATATCACCCGGTCGGCAAACAAA
TTCTCGTCCCTGATTTTTCACCACCCCCTGACCGCGAATGGTGAGATTGAGAATATAACCTTTCATTCCC
AGCGGTCGGTCGATAAAAAAATCGAGATAACCGTTGGCCTCAATCGGCGTTAAACCCGCCACCAGATGGG
CATTAAACGAGTATCCCGGCAGCAGGGGATCATTTTGCGCTTCAGCCATACTTTTCATACTCCCGCCATT
CAGAGAAGAAACCAATTGTCCATATTGCATCAGACATTGCCGTCACTGCGTCTTTTACTGGCTCTTCTCG
CTAACCAAACCGGTAACCCCGCTTATTAAAAGCATTCTGTAACAAAGCGGGACCAAAGCCATGACAAAAA
CGCGTAACAAAAGTGTCTATAATCACGGCAGAAAAGTCCACATTGATTATTTGCACGGCGTCACACTTTG
CTATGCCATAGCATTTTTATCCATAAGATTAGCGGATCCTACCTGACGCTTTTTATCGCAACTCTCTACT
GTTTCTCCATACCCGTTTTTTTGGGAATTCGAGCTCTAAGGAGGTTATAAAAAATGGATATTAATACTGA
AACTGAGATCAAGCAAAAGCATTCACTAACCCCCTTTCCTGTTTTCCTAATCAGCCCGGCATTTCGCGGG
CGATATTTTCACAGCTATTTCAGGAGTTCAGCCATGAACGCTTATTACATTCAGGATCGTCTTGAGGCTC
AGAGCTGGGCGCGTCACTACCAGCAGCTCGCCCGTGAAGAGAAAGAGGCAGAACTGGCAGACGACATGGA
AAAAGGCCTGCCCCAGCACCTGTTTGAATCGCTATGCATCGATCATTTGCAACGCCACGGGGCCAGCAAA
AAATCCATTACCCGTGCGTTTGATGACGATGTTGAGTTTCAGGAGCGCATGGCAGAACACATCCGGTACA
TGGTTGAAACCATTGCTCACCACCAGGTTGATATTGATTCAGAGGTATAAAACGAATGAGTACTGCACTC
GCAACGCTGGCTGGGAAGCTGGCTGAACGTGTCGGCATGGATTCTGTCGACCCACAGGAACTGATCACCA
CTCTTCGCCAGACGGCATTTAAAGGTGATGCCAGCGATGCGCAGTTCATCGCATTACTGATCGTTGCCAA
CCAGTACGGCCTTAATCCGTGGACGAAAGAAATTTACGCCTTTCCTGATAAGCAGAATGGCATCGTTCCG
GTGGTGGGCGTTGATGGCTGGTCCCGCATCATCAATGAAAACCAGCAGTTTGATGGCATGGACTTTGAGC
AGGACAATGAATCCTGTACATGCCGGATTTACCGCAAGGACCGTAATCATCCGATCTGCGTTACCGAATG
GATGGATGAATGCCGCCGCGAACCATTCAAAACTCGCGAAGGCAGAGAAATCACGGGGCCGTGGCAGTCG
CATCCCAAACGGATGTTACGTCATAAAGCCATGATTCAGTGTGCCCGTCTGGCCTTCGGATTTGCTGGTA
TCTATGACAAGGATGAAGCCGAGCGCATTGTCGAAAATACTGCATACACTGCAGAACGTCAGCCGGAACG
CGACATCACTCCGGTTAACGATGAAACCATGCAGGAGATTAACACTCTGCTGATCGCCCTGGATAAAACA
TGGGATGACGACTTATTGCCGCTCTGTTCCCAGATATTTCGCCGCGACATTCGTGCATCGTCAGAACTGA
CACAGGCCGAAGCAGTAAAAGCTCTTGGATTCCTGAAACAGAAAGCCGCAGAGCAGAAGGTGGCAGCATG
ACACCGGACATTATCCTGCAGCGTACCGGGATCGATGTGAGAGCTGTCGAACAGGGGGATGATGCGTGGC
ACAAATTACGGCTCGGCGTCATCACCGCTTCAGAAGTTCACAACGTGATAGCAAAACCCCGCTCCGGAAA
GAAGTGGCCTGACATGAAAATGTCCTACTTCCACACCCTGCTTGCTGAGGTTTGCACCGGTGTGGCTCCG
GAAGTTAACGCTAAAGCACTGGCCTGGGGAAAACAGTACGAGAACGACGCCAGAACCCTGTTTGAATTCA
CTTCCGGCGTGAATGTTACTGAATCCCCGATCATCTATCGCGACGAAAGTATGCGTACCGCCTGCTCTCC
CGATGGTTTATGCAGTGACGGCAACGGCCTTGAACTGAAATGCCCGTTTACCTCCCGGGATTTCATGAAG
TTCCGGCTCGGTGGTTTCGAGGCCATAAAGTCAGCTTACATGGCCCAGGTGCAGTACAGCATGTGGGTGA
CGCGAAAAAATGCCTGGTACTTTGCCAACTATGACCCGCGTATGAAGCGTGAAGGCCTGCATTATGTCGT
GATTGAGCGGGATGAAAAGTACATGGCGAGTTTTGACGAGATCGTGCCGGAGTTCATCGAAAAAATGGAC
GAGGCACTGGCTGAAATTGGTTTTGTATTTGGGGAGCAATGGCGATGACGCATCCTCACGATAATATCCG
GGTAGGCGCAATCACTTTCGTCTACTCCGTTACAAAGCGAGGCTGGGTATTTCCCGGCCTTTCTGTTATC
CGAAATCCACTGAAAGCACAGCGGCTGGCTGAGGAGATAAATAATAAACGAGGGGCTGTATGCACAAAGC
ATCTTCTGTTGAGTTAAGAACGAGTATCGAGATGGCACATAGCCTTGCTCAAATTGGAATCAGGTTTGTG
CCAATACCAGTAGAAACAGACGAAGAATCCATGGGTATGGACAGTTTTCCCTTTGATATGTAACGGTGAA
CAGTTGTTCTACTTTTGTTTGTTAGTCTTGATGCTTCACTGATAGATACAAGAGCCATAAGAACCTCAGA
TCCTTCCGTATTTAGCCAGTATGTTCTCTAGTGTGGTTCGTTGTTTTTGCGTGAGCCATGAGAACGAACC
ATTGAGATCATACTTACTTTGCATGTCACTCAAAAATTTTGCCTCAAAACTGGTGAGCTGAATTTTTGCA
GTTAAAGCATCGTGTAGTGTTTTTCTTAGTCCGTTACGTAGGTAGGAATCTGATGTAATGGTTGTTGGTA
TTTTGTCACCATTCATTTTTATCTGGTTGTTCTCAAGTTCGGTTACGAGATCCATTTGTCTATCTAGTTC
AACTTGGAAAATCAACGTATCAGTCGGGCGGCCTCGCTTATCAACCACCAATTTCATATTGCTGTAAGTG
TTTAAATCTTTACTTATTGGTTTCAAAACCCATTGGTTAAGCCTTTTAAACTCATGGTAGTTATTTTCAA
GCATTAACATGAACTTAAATTCATCAAGGCTAATCTCTATATTTGCCTTGTGAGTTTTCTTTTGTGTTAG
TTCTTTTAATAACCACTCATAAATCCTCATAGAGTATTTGTTTTCAAAAGACTTAACATGTTCCAGATTA
TATTTTATGAATTTTTTTAACTGGAAAAGATAAGGCAATATCTCTTCACTAAAAACTAATTCTAATTTTT
CGCTTGAGAACTTGGCATAGTTTGTCCACTGGAAAATCTCAAAGCCTTTAACCAAAGGATTCCTGATTTC
CACAGTTCTCGTCATCAGCTCTCTGGTTGCTTTAGCTAATACACCATAAGCATTTTCCCTACTGATGTTC
ATCATCTGAGCGTATTGGTTATAAGTGAACGATACCGTCCGTTCTTTCCTTGTAGGGTTTTCAATCGTGG
GGTTGAGTAGTGCCACACAGCATAAAATTAGCTTGGTTTCATGCTCCGTTAAGTCATAGCGACTAATCGC
TAGTTCATTTGCTTTGAAAACAACTAATTCAGACATACATCTCAATTGGTCTAGGTGATTTTAATCACTA
TACCAATTGAGATGGGCTAGTCAATGATAATTACTAGTCCTTTTCCTTTGAGTTGTGGGTATCTGTAAAT
TCTGCTAGACCTTTGCTGGAAAACTTGTAAATTCTGCTAGACCCTCTGTAAATTCCGCTAGACCTTTGTG
TGTTTTTTTTGTTTATATTCAAGTGGTTATAATTTATAGAATAAAGAAAGAATAAAAAAAGATAAAAAGA
ATAGATCCCAGCCCTGTGTATAACTCACTACTTTAGTCAGTTCCGCAGTATTACAAAAGGATGTCGCAAA
CGCTGTTTGCTCCTCTACAAAACAGACCTTAAAACCCTAAAGGCTTAAGTAGCACCCTCGCAAGCTCGGT
TGCGGCCGCAATCGGGCAAATCGCTGAATATTCCTTTTGTCTCCGACCATCAGGCACCTGAGTCGCTGTC
TTTTTCGTGACATTCAGTTCGCTGCGCTCACGGCTCTGGCAGTGAATGGGGGTAAATGGCACTACAGGCG
CCTTTTATGGATTCATGCAAGGAAACTACCCATAATACAAGAAAAGCCCGTCACGGGCTTCTCAGGGCGT
TTTATGGCGGGTCTGCTATGTGGTGCTATCTGACTTTTTGCTGTTCAGCAGTTCCTGCCCTCTGATTTTC
CAGTCTGATTGATGCAATATTTGTCTTAGGTCATCCAAGTTATTATCCAAAATTTGGTTTTAAACCAGCC
ACAGAATATCAGATAAAATGTGAATATGATGTCCCAGCGGATGTTTTTATGGTACTAGATTTGTCAGCTA
AACTAGCTAGTTTAAAAGGACAAACTGTCTACTATGCCGATGAGTTTGGCAAAATTTTTTAGATCTACAA
AATTATAAACTAAATAAAGATTCTTATAATAACTTTATATATAATCGAAATGTAGAGAATTTTATAAGGA
GTCTTTATCATGTCAATTTATCAAGAATTTGTTAATAAATATAGTTTAAGTAAAACTCTAAGATTTGAGT
TAATCCCACAGGGTAAAACACTTGAAAACATAAAAGCAAGAGGTTTGATTTTAGATGATGAGAAAAGAGC
TAAAGACTACAAAAAGGCTAAACAAATAATTGATAAATATCATCAGTTTTTTATAGAGGAGATATTAAGT
TCGGTTTGTATTAGCGAAGATTTATTACAAAACTATTCTGATGTTTATTTTAAACTTAAAAAGAGTGATG
ATGATAATCTACAAAAAGATTTTAAAAGTGCAAAAGATACGATAAAGAAACAAATATCTGAATATATAAA
GGACTCAGAGAAATTTAAGAATTTGTTTAATCAAAACCTTATCGATGCTAAAAAAGGGCAAGAGTCAGAT
TTAATTCTATGGCTAAAGCAATCTAAGGATAATGGTATAGAACTATTTAAAGCCAATAGTGATATCACAG
ATATAGATGAGGCGTTAGAAATAATCAAATCTTTTAAAGGTTGGACAACTTATTTTAAGGGTTTTCATGA
AAATAGAAAAAATGTTTATAGTAGCAATGATATTCCTACATCTATTATTTATAGGATAGTAGATGATAAT
TTGCCTAAATTTCTAGAAAATAAAGCTAAGTATGAGAGTTTAAAAGACAAAGCTCCAGAAGCTATAAACT
ATGAACAAATTAAAAAAGATTTGGCAGAAGAGCTAACCTTTGATATTGACTACAAAACATCTGAAGTTAA
TCAAAGAGTTTTTTCACTTGATGAAGTTTTTGAGATAGCAAACTTTAATAATTATCTAAATCAAAGTGGT
ATTACTAAATTTAATACTATTATTGGTGGTAAATTTGTAAATGGTGAAAATACAAAGAGAAAAGGTATAA
ATGAATATATAAATCTATACTCACAGCAAATAAATGATAAAACACTCAAAAAATATAAAATGAGTGTTTT
ATTTAAGCAAATTTTAAGTGATACAGAATCTAAATCTTTTGTAATTGATAAGTTAGAAGATGATAGTGAT
GTAGTTACAACGATGCAAAGTTTTTATGAGCAAATAGCAGCTTTTAAAACAGTAGAAGAAAAATCTATTA
AAGAAACACTATCTTTATTATTTGATGATTTAAAAGCTCAAAAACTTGATTTGAGTAAAATTTATTTTAA
AAATGATAAATCTCTTACTGATCTATCACAACAAGTTTTTGATGATTATAGTGTTATTGGTACAGCGGTA
CTAGAATATATAACTCAACAAATAGCACCTAAAAATCTTGATAACCCTAGTAAGAAAGAGCAAGAATTAA
TAGCCAAAAAAACTGAAAAAGCAAAATACTTATCTCTAGAAACTATAAAGCTTGCCTTAGAAGAATTTAA
TAAGCATAGAGATATAGATAAACAGTGTAGGTTTGAAGAAATACTTGCAAACTTTGCGGCTATTCCGATG
ATATTTGATGAAATAGCTCAAAACAAAGACAATTTGGCACAGATATCTATCAAATATCAAAATCAAGGTA
AAAAAGACCTACTTCAAGCTAGTGCGGAAGATGATGTTAAAGCTATCAAGGATCTTTTAGATCAAACTAA
TAATCTCTTACATAAACTAAAAATATTTCATATTAGTCAGTCAGAAGATAAGGCAAATATTTTAGACAAG
GATGAGCATTTTTATCTAGTATTTGAGGAGTGCTACTTTGAGCTAGCGAATATAGTGCCTCTTTATAACA
AAATTAGAAACTATATAACTCAAAAGCCATATAGTGATGAGAAATTTAAGCTCAATTTTGAGAACTCGAC
TTTGGCTAATGGTTGGGATAAAAATAAAGAGCCTGACAATACGGCAATTTTATTTATCAAAGATGATAAA
TATTATCTGGGTGTGATGAATAAGAAAAATAACAAAATATTTGATGATAAAGCTATCAAAGAAAATAAAG
GCGAGGGTTATAAAAAAATTGTTTATAAACTTTTACCTGGCGCAAATAAAATGTTACCTAAGGTTTTCTT
TTCTGCTAAATCTATAAAATTTTATAATCCTAGTGAAGATATACTTAGAATAAGAAATCATTCCACACAT
ACAAAAAATGGTAGTCCTCAAAAAGGATATGAAAAATTTGAGTTTAATATTGAAGATTGCCGAAAATTTA
TAGATTTTTATAAACAGTCTATAAGTAAGCATCCGGAGTGGAAAGATTTTGGATTTAGATTTTCTGATAC
TCAAAGATATAATTCTATAGATGAATTTTATAGAGAAGTTGAAAATCAAGGCTACAAACTAACTTTTGAA
AATATATCAGAGAGCTATATTGATAGCGTAGTTAATCAGGGTAAATTGTACCTATTCCAAATCTATAATA
AAGATTTTTCAGCTTATAGCAAAGGGCGACCAAATCTACATACTTTATATTGGAAAGCGCTGTTTGATGA
GAGAAATCTTCAAGATGTGGTTTATAAGCTAAATGGTGAGGCAGAGCTTTTTTATCGTAAACAATCAATA
CCTAAAAAAATCACTCACCCAGCTAAAGAGGCAATAGCTAATAAAAACAAAGATAATCCTAAAAAAGAGA
GTGTTTTTGAATATGATTTAATCAAAGATAAACGCTTTACTGAAGATAAGTTTTTCTTTCACTGTCCTAT
TACAATCAATTTTAAATCTAGTGGAGCTAATAAGTTTAATGATGAAATCAATTTATTGCTAAAAGAAAAA
GCAAATGATGTTCATATATTAAGTATAGATAGAGGTGAAAGACATTTAGCTTACTATACTTTGGTAGATG
GTAAAGGCAATATCATCAAACAAGATACTTTCAACATCATTGGTAATGATAGAATGAAAACAAACTACCA
TGATAAGCTTGCTGCAATAGAGAAAGATAGGGATTCAGCTAGGAAAGACTGGAAAAAGATAAATAACATC
AAAGAGATGAAAGAGGGCTATCTATCTCAGGTAGTTCATGAAATAGCTAAGCTAGTTATAGAGTATAATG
CTATTGTGGTTTTTGAGGATTTAAATTTTGGATTTAAAAGAGGGCGTTTCAAGGTAGAGAAGCAGGTCTA
TCAAAAGTTAGAAAAAATGCTAATTGAGAAACTAAACTATCTAGTTTTCAAAGATAATGAGTTTGATAAA
ACTGGGGGAGTGCTTAGAGCTTATCAGCTAACAGCACCTTTTGAGACTTTTAAAAAGATGGGTAAACAAA
CAGGTATTATCTACTATGTACCAGCTGGTTTTACTTCAAAAATTTGTCCTGTAACTGGTTTTGTAAATCA
GTTATATCCTAAGTATGAAAGTGTCAGCAAATCTCAAGAGTTCTTTAGTAAGTTTGACAAGATTTGTTAT
AACCTTGATAAGGGCTATTTTGAGTTTAGTTTTGATTATAAAAACTTTGGTGACAAGGCTGCCAAAGGCA
AGTGGACTATAGCTAGCTTTGGGAGTAGATTGATTAACTTTAGAAATTCAGATAAAAATCATAATTGGGA
TACTCGAGAAGTTTATCCAACTAAAGAGTTGGAGAAATTGCTAAAAGATTATTCTATCGAATATGGGCAT
GGCGAATGTATCAAAGCAGCTATTTGCGGTGAGAGCGACAAAAAGTTTTTTGCTAAGCTAACTAGTGTCC
TAAATACTATCTTACAAATGCGTAACTCAAAAACAGGTACTGAGTTAGATTATCTAATTTCACCAGTAGC
AGATGTAAATGGCAATTTCTTTGATTCGCGACAGGCGCCAAAAAATATGCCTCAAGATGCTGATGCCAAT
GGTGCTTATCATATTGGGCTAAAAGGTCTGATGCTACTAGGTAGGATCAAAAATAATCAAGAGGGCAAAA
AACTCAATTTGGTTATCAAAAATGAAGAGTATTTTGAGTTCGTGCAGAATAGGAATAACTAATTCATTCA
AGAATATATTACCCTGTCAGTTTAGCGACTATTACCTCTTTAATAATTTGCAGGGGAATTATTTTAGTAA
TAGTAATATACACAAGAGTTATTGATTATATGGAAAATTATATTTAGATAACATGGTTAAATGATTTTAT
ATTCTGTCCTTACTCGATATATTTGCATAATATCTATAGTAATGCCTCAGATACTACATACTATTCATCT
AGCCAAACAAAAGGGCGCGATGCTCATAAAAGTATCGATAAAGGAATCTATAGTACCAAAAAAGATGACC
TGATCGGTATCGATGTTATTAACCATAAATATGGTTTGGTTGGTAAAATTGATGTTTTTCATAAAGATAA
GGGCTTACTTGTGCCACTTCGGATTATCCCGTGACAGGTCATTCAGACTGGCTAATGCACCCAGTAAGGC
AGCGGTATCATCAACGGGGTCTGACGCTCAGTGGAACGAAAACTCACGTTAAGGGATTTTGGTCATGAGA
TTATCAAAAAGGATCTTCACCTAGATCCTTTTAAATTAAAAATGAAGTTTTAAATCAATCTAAAGTATAT
ATGAGTAAACTTGGTCTGACAGTTACCAATGCTTAATCAGTGAGGCACCTATCTCAGCGATCTGTCTATT
TCGTTCATCCATAGTTGCCTGACTCCCCGTCGTGTAGATAACTACGATACGGGAGGGCTTACCATCTGGC
CCCAGTGCTGCAATGATACCGCGAGACCCACGCTCACCGGCTCCAGATTTATCAGCAATAAACCAGCCAG
CCGGAAGGGCCGAGCGCAGAAGTGGTCCTGCAACTTTATCCGCCTCCATCCAGTCTATTAATTGTTGCCG
GGAAGCTAGAGTAAGTAGTTCGCCAGTTAATAGTTTGCGCAACGTTGTTGCCATTGCTACAGGCATCGTG
GTGTCACGCTCGTCGTTTGGTATGGCTTCATTCAGCTCCGGTTCCCAACGATCAAGGCGAGTTACATGAT
CCCCCATGTTGTGCAAAAAAGCGGTTAGCTCCTTCGGTCCTCCGATCGTTGTCAGAAGTAAGTTGGCCGC
AGTGTTATCACTCATGGTTATGGCAGCACTGCATAATTCTCTTACTGTCATGCCATCCGTAAGATGCTTT
TCTGTGACTGGTGAGTACTCAACCAAGTCATTCTGAGAATAGTGTATGCGGCGACCGAGTTGCTCTTGCC
CGGCGTCAATACGGGATAATACCGCGCCACATAGCAGAACTTTAAAAGTGCTCATCATTGGAAAACGTTC
TTCGGGGCGAAAACTCTCAAGGATCTTACCGCTGTTGAGATCCAGTTCGATGTAACCCACTCGTGCACCC
AACTGATCTTCAGCATCTTTTACTTTCACCAGCGTTTCTGGGTGAGCAAAAACAGGAAGGCAAAATGCCG
CAAAAAAGGGAATAAGGGCGACACGGAAATGTTGAATACTCATACTCTTCCTTTTTCAATATTATTGAAG
CATTTATCAGGGTTATTGTCTCATGAGCGGATACATATTTGAATGTATTTAGAAAAATAAACAAATAGGG
GTTCCGCGCACATTTCCCCGAAAAGTGCCACCTG
Features (pLannotate 1.2.2; 11 found; start..end, strand, type, name):
     11..889     -  CDS            araC: L-arabinose regulatory protein; araC
    916..1200    +  promoter       araBAD promoter: araBAD; promoter of the L-arabinose operon of E. coli; the araC regulatory gene is transcribed in the opposite direction (Guzman et al., 1995)
   1244..1660    +  CDS            Gam: inhibitor of the host RecBCD nuclease in the λ Red system; gam; protects the double-stranded DNA substrate for recombination
   1666..2451    +  CDS            Beta: single-stranded DNA binding recombinase in the λ Red system; bet; mediates pairing of a single-stranded DNA with a complementary target
   2448..3128    +  CDS            Exo: 5' to 3' double-stranded DNA exonuclease in the λ Red system; exo; creates 3' single-stranded DNA tails
   3129..3373    +  terminator     λ tL3 terminator: transcription terminator tL3 from phage λ
   3496..4446    -  CDS            Rep101: RepA protein needed for replication with the pSC101 origin; rep101
   4494..4716    -  rep_origin     pSC101 ori: low-copy replication origin that requires the Rep101 protein
   5400..9299    +  CDS            cas12a: CS12A_FRATN - Also known as cpf1 From Francisella tularensis subsp. novicida (strain U112).
   9893..10753   -  CDS            AmpR: β-lactamase; bla; confers resistance to ampicillin, carbenicillin, and related antibiotics
  10754..10858   -  promoter       AmpR promoter: bla
