[The description below was written by a language model from this plasmid's Addgene catalogue record and pLannotate feature annotations shown in this document.]
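Description:
pKD46-Cas12a is a low-copy bacterial helper plasmid of about 10.9 kb that combines the lambda Red recombineering functions of the pKD46 backbone with the CRISPR nuclease FnCpf1 (Cas12a) from Francisella tularensis subsp. novicida. It replicates from the pSC101 origin, which depends on the plasmid-encoded Rep101 (RepA) protein. The recorded 30°C growth temperature fits the temperature-sensitive replication for which pKD46 is generally known, a property that allows the plasmid to be cured at higher temperature. Selection is by ampicillin, through a β-lactamase gene driven by its own bla promoter.

The recombineering module keeps the standard pKD46 layout. The araC regulator is transcribed divergently from the araBAD promoter, which drives gam, bet and exo as an arabinose-inducible operon ending at the lambda tL3 terminator. Gam inhibits the host RecBCD nuclease and so protects linear DNA substrates. Exo resects double-stranded ends to leave 3' single-stranded tails, and Beta anneals single-stranded DNA to its complementary target.

The cas12a coding sequence lies in a separate region between the replication module and the ampicillin marker, as part of an insert of roughly 4.2 kb introduced by Gibson assembly. No promoter for it is annotated in the feature table, so the record does not state how its expression is controlled. No crRNA cassette is annotated either, so the guide is presumably supplied from a second plasmid.

The construct is intended for Cas12a-assisted recombineering in bacteria. Red-mediated recombination installs the desired edit, and Cas12a cleavage of unedited target sites counterselects against cells that have not recombined.
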