Addgene plasmid #158710: pKD46-Cas12a
Purpose: Contains arabinose-induced lambda Red and express FnCpf1.
Depositing lab: Yi-Cheng Sun. Publication: CRISPR-Cas12a-Assisted Recombineering in Bacteria. Yan MY, Yan HQ, Ren GX, Zhao JP, Guo XP, Sun YC. Appl Environ Microbiol. 2017 Aug 17;83(17). pii: AEM.00947-17. doi: 10.1128/AEM.00947-17. Print 2017 Sep 1. PubMed 28646112.
Backbone
  Vector backbone: pKD46
  Vector type: Bacterial Expression, CRISPR
Growth in bacteria
  Bacterial resistance: Ampicillin, 100 μg/mL
  Growth temperature: 30°C
  Growth strain: DH5alpha
  Copy number: Low Copy
Gene/Insert
  Gene/Insert name: FnCpf1
  Species: Francisella tularensis subsp. Novicida
  Insert size (bp): 4184
  Cloning method: Gibson Cloning
Terms and licenses: Academic/Nonprofit Terms; Industry Terms: Not Available to Industry
How to cite: pKD46-Cas12a was a gift from Yi-Cheng Sun (Addgene plasmid # 158710)
